Addgene plasmid #122141: pIVT/Acrosin-GFP-GPI
Purpose: For making acrosin-GFP-GPI RNA
Depositing lab: Carmen Williams. Depositing organization: National Institute of Environmental Health Sciences (NIEHS). Publication: Oviductal estrogen receptor alpha signaling prevents protease-mediated embryo death. Winuthayanon W, Bernhardt ML, Padilla-Banks E, Myers PH, Edin ML, Lih FB, Hewitt SC, Korach KS, Williams CJ. Elife. 2015 Dec 1;4:e10453. doi: 10.7554/eLife.10453. PubMed 26623518.
Backbone
  Vector backbone: pIVT2
  Backbone manufacturer: Carmen Williams
  Backbone size w/o insert (bp): 3059
  Vector type: For in vitro transcription
Growth in bacteria
  Bacterial resistance: Ampicillin, 100 μg/mL
  Growth temperature: 37°C
  Growth strain: DH5alpha
  Copy number: High Copy
Gene/Insert
  Gene/Insert name: acrosin-GFP-GPI
  Species: Synthetic
  Insert size (bp): 918
  Promoter: T7
  Cloning method: Restriction Enzyme; 5′ cloning site Sal1 (not destroyed); 3′ cloning site Xba1 (not destroyed)
  Sequencing primers: 5′ T7
Resource information
  A portion of this plasmid was derived from a plasmid made by: acrosin-GFP-GPI source: PMID: 16604528
Terms and licenses: Academic/Nonprofit Terms; Industry Terms: Not Available to Industry
How to cite: pIVT/Acrosin-GFP-GPI was a gift from Carmen Williams (Addgene plasmid # 122141 ; http://n2t.net/addgene:122141 ; RRID:Addgene_122141)
