[The description below was written by a language model from this plasmid's Addgene catalogue record and pLannotate feature annotations shown in this document.]
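Description:
pIVT/Acrosin-GFP-GPI is an in vitro transcription template built on the pIVT2 backbone, a small pUC-type bacterial plasmid. It is propagated in E. coli at high copy number from a ColE1/pUC origin and selected with ampicillin through the bla (AmpR) gene. The sequenced plasmid is just under 4 kb, consistent with the roughly 3.1 kb backbone plus a 918 bp insert. Residual fragments of lacI, the lac promoter/operator, lacZα, bom and rop are annotated, but they appear to be cloning-vector remnants rather than functional parts of the design.

The payload is a synthetic fusion open reading frame cloned between SalI and XbaI sites, downstream of a T7 promoter (an SP6 promoter lies immediately upstream as well). The coding region joins a short N-terminal fragment of mouse acrosin, EGFP, and a C-terminal fragment of mouse Thy1.1. From their positions and the construct name, the acrosin piece most likely supplies a secretory signal sequence and the Thy1 piece a GPI-attachment signal. Together these would send EGFP through the secretory pathway and tether it to the outer face of the plasma membrane by a GPI anchor. The insert is flanked by the Xenopus laevis β-globin 5′ and 3′ untranslated regions, which are commonly included in such vectors to enhance translation and stability of synthetic transcripts.

The stated purpose is production of acrosin-GFP-GPI RNA. The record does not detail the downstream application, though the associated publication concerns oviductal signalling and embryo survival, and such RNA is typically introduced into cells, oocytes or embryos to label the cell surface.
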