Features (pLannotate 1.2.2; 19 found; start..end, strand, type, name):
      3..95      +  CDS            lacI (fragment): lac repressor; lacI; The lac repressor binds to the lac operator to inhibit transcription in E. coli. This inhibition can be relieved by adding lactose or isopropyl-β-D-thiogalactopyranoside (IPTG).
    108..129     +  protein_bind   CAP binding site: CAP binding activates transcription in the presence of cAMP. E. coli catabolite activator protein
    144..174     +  promoter       lac promoter: promoter for the E. coli lac operon
    182..198     +  protein_bind   lac operator: The lac repressor binds to the lac operator to inhibit transcription in E. coli. This inhibition can be relieved by adding lactose or isopropyl-β-D-thiogalactopyranoside (IPTG). lac repressor encoded by lacI
    246..264     +  promoter       SP6 promoter: promoter for bacteriophage SP6 RNA polymerase
    276..294     +  promoter       T7 promoter: promoter for bacteriophage T7 RNA polymerase
    337..379     +  5'UTR          Xenopus globin 5'-UTR: translational enhancer from the 5'-UTR of the major beta-globin gene of Xenopus laevis
    386..409     -  misc_feature   MCS (fragment): pUC18/19 multiple cloning site
    416..487     +  CDS            Acr (fragment): ACRO_MOUSE - Experimental evidence at protein level: Swiss-Prot protein existence level 1. Acrosin is the major protease of mammalian spermatozoa. It is a serine protease of trypsin-like cleavage specificity, it is synthesized in a zymogen form, proacrosin and stored in the acrosome. From Mus musculus (Mouse).
    506..1222    +  CDS            EGFP: EGFP is a basic (constitutively fluorescent) green fluorescent protein published in 1996, derived from Aequorea victoria. It is reported to be a rapidly-maturing weak dimer with moderate acid sensitivity.
   1231..1325    +  CDS            Thy1.1 (fragment): mouse GPI-anchored cell surface glycoprotein of the immunoglobulin superfamily This allele of Thy1 is also known as CD90.1.
   1328..1360    -  misc_feature   MCS (fragment): pUC18/19 multiple cloning site
   1398..1523    +  3'UTR          Xenopus globin 3'-UTR: 3'-UTR of the major beta-globin gene of Xenopus laevis
   1577..1734    +  CDS            lacZα (fragment): LacZα fragment of β-galactosidase; lacZ fragment
   1740..1839    -  misc_feature   bom (fragment): basis of mobility region from pBR322
   1941..1976    -  CDS            rop (fragment): Rop protein, which maintains plasmids at low copy number; rop
   2071..2175    +  promoter       AmpR promoter: bla
   2176..3036    +  CDS            AmpR: β-lactamase; bla; confers resistance to ampicillin, carbenicillin, and related antibiotics
   3207..3795    +  rep_origin     ori: high-copy-number ColE1/pMB1/pBR322/pUC origin of replication
>Addgene plasmid #122141 | pIVT/Acrosin-GFP-GPI | addgene full sequence | sequence record 238604 | Addgene NGS Result
GAGCGCCCAATACGCAAACCGCCTCTCCCCGCGCGTTGGCCGATTCATTAATGCAGCTGGCACGACAGGT
TTCCCGACTGGAAAGCGGGCAGTGAGCGCAACGCAATTAATGTGAGTTAGCTCACTCATTAGGCACCCCA
GGCTTTACACTTTATGCTTCCGGCTCGTATGTTGTGTGGAATTGTGAGCGGATAACAATTTCACACAGGA
AACAGCTATGACCATGATTACGCCAAGCTCCAACGATTTAGGTGACACTATAGAAGAGAAGGAATTAATA
CGACTCACTATAGGGAGAGAGAGAGAATTACCCTCACTAAAGGGAGGAGAAGCTTGCTTGTTCTTTTTGC
AGAAGCTCAGAATAAACGCTCAACTTTGGCAGATCAAGCTTGCGTGCCTGCAGGTCGACGCCACCATGGT
AGAGATGCTGCCAACTGTCGCTGTGCTGGTCTTGGCAGTGTCCGTGGTTGCCAAGGATAACACCACGCTG
CAGGAATTCGCCACCATGGTGAGCAAGGGCGAGGAGCTGTTCACCGGGGTGGTGCCCATCCTGGTCGAGC
TGGACGGCGACGTAAACGGCCACAAGTTCAGCGTGTCCGGCGAGGGCGAGGGCGATGCCACCTACGGCAA
GCTGACCCTGAAGTTCATCTGCACCACCGGCAAGCTGCCCGTGCCCTGGCCCACCCTCGTGACCACCCTG
ACCTACGGCGTGCAGTGCTTCAGCCGCTACCCCGACCACATGAAGCAGCACGACTTCTTCAAGTCCGCCA
TGCCCGAAGGCTACGTCCAGGAGCGCACCATCTTCTTCAAGGACGACGGCAACTACAAGACCCGCGCCGA
GGTGAAGTTCGAGGGCGACACCCTGGTGAACCGCATCGAGCTGAAGGGCATCGACTTCAAGGAGGACGGC
AACATCCTGGGGCACAAGCTGGAGTACAACTACAACAGCCACAACGTCTATATCATGGCCGACAAGCAGA
AGAACGGCATCAAGGTGAACTTCAAGATCCGCCACAACATCGAGGACGGCAGCGTGCAGCTCGCCGACCA
CTACCAGCAGAACACCCCCATCGGCGACGGCCCCGTGCTGCTGCCCGACAACCACTACCTGAGCACCCAG
TCCGCCCTGAGCAAAGACCCCAACGAGAAGCGCGATCACATGGTCCTGCTGGAGTTCGTGACCGCCGCCG
GGATCACTCTCGGCATGGATGAACTATACCAACTCGAGAATGGCGGCATAAGCCTGCTGGTTCAGAACAC
ATCCTGGATGCTGCTGCTGCTGCTTTCCCTCTCCCTCCTCCAAGCCCTGGACTTCATTTCTCTGTAATCT
AGAGGATCCCCGGGTACCGAGCTCGAATTCGCCCTTCTAGTGACTGACTAGGATCTGGTTACCACTAAAC
CAGCCTCAAGAACACCCGAATGGAGTCTCTAAGCTACATAATACCAACTTACACTTTACAAAATGTTGTC
CCCCAAAATGTAGCCATTCGTATCTGCTCCTAATAAAAAGAAAGTTTCTTCACATTCTAAAAAAAAAAAA
AAAAAAAAAAAAAAAAACCCCCCCCCCCAAGGGCGAATTCACTGGCCGTCGTTTTACAACGTCGTGACTG
GGAAAACCCTGGCGTTACCCAACTTAATCGCCTTGCAGCACATCCCCCTTTCGCCAGCTGGCGTAATAGC
GAAGAGGCCCGCACCGATCGCCCTTCCCAACAGTTGCGCAGCCTGAATGGCGAATGGCGCCTGATGCGGT
ATTTTCTCCTTACGCATCTGTGCGGTATTTCACACCGCATATGGTGCACTCTCAGTACAATCTGCTCTGA
TGCCGCATAGTTAAGCCAGCCCCGACACCCGCCAACACCCGCTGACGCGCCCTGACGGGCTTGTCTGCTC
CCGGCATCCGCTTACAGACAAGCTGTGACCGTCTCCGGGAGCTGCATGTGTCAGAGGTTTTCACCGTCAT
CACCGAAACGCGCGAGACGAAAGGGCCTCGTGATACGCCTATTTTTATAGGTTAATGTCATGATAATAAT
GGTTTCTTAGACGTCAGGTGGCACTTTTCGGGGAAATGTGCGCGGAACCCCTATTTGTTTATTTTTCTAA
ATACATTCAAATATGTATCCGCTCATGAGACAATAACCCTGATAAATGCTTCAATAATATTGAAAAAGGA
AGAGTATGAGTATTCAACATTTCCGTGTCGCCCTTATTCCCTTTTTTGCGGCATTTTGCCTTCCTGTTTT
TGCTCACCCAGAAACGCTGGTGAAAGTAAAAGATGCTGAAGATCAGTTGGGTGCACGAGTGGGTTACATC
GAACTGGATCTCAACAGCGGTAAGATCCTTGAGAGTTTTCGCCCCGAAGAACGTTTTCCAATGATGAGCA
CTTTTAAAGTTCTGCTATGTGGCGCGGTATTATCCCGTATTGACGCCGGGCAAGAGCAACTCGGTCGCCG
CATACACTATTCTCAGAATGACTTGGTTGAGTACTCACCAGTCACAGAAAAGCATCTTACGGATGGCATG
ACAGTAAGAGAATTATGCAGTGCTGCCATAACCATGAGTGATAACACTGCGGCCAACTTACTTCTGACAA
CGATCGGAGGACCGAAGGAGCTAACCGCTTTTTTGCACAACATGGGGGATCATGTAACTCGCCTTGATCG
TTGGGAACCGGAGCTGAATGAAGCCATACCAAACGACGAGCGTGACACCACGATGCCTGTAGCAATGGCA
ACAACGTTGCGCAAACTATTAACTGGCGAACTACTTACTCTAGCTTCCCGGCAACAATTAATAGACTGGA
TGGAGGCGGATAAAGTTGCAGGACCACTTCTGCGCTCGGCCCTTCCGGCTGGCTGGTTTATTGCTGATAA
ATCTGGAGCCGGTGAGCGTGGGTCTCGCGGTATCATTGCAGCACTGGGGCCAGATGGTAAGCCCTCCCGT
ATCGTAGTTATCTACACGACGGGGAGTCAGGCAACTATGGATGAACGAAATAGACAGATCGCTGAGATAG
GTGCCTCACTGATTAAGCATTGGTAACTGTCAGACCAAGTTTACTCATATATACTTTAGATTGATTTAAA
ACTTCATTTTTAATTTAAAAGGATCTAGGTGAAGATCCTTTTTGATAATCTCATGACCAAAATCCCTTAA
CGTGAGTTTTCGTTCCACTGAGCGTCAGACCCCGTAGAAAAGATCAAAGGATCTTCTTGAGATCCTTTTT
TTCTGCGCGTAATCTGCTGCTTGCAAACAAAAAAACCACCGCTACCAGCGGTGGTTTGTTTGCCGGATCA
AGAGCTACCAACTCTTTTTCCGAAGGTAACTGGCTTCAGCAGAGCGCAGATACCAAATACTGTTCTTCTA
GTGTAGCCGTAGTTAGGCCACCACTTCAAGAACTCTGTAGCACCGCCTACATACCTCGCTCTGCTAATCC
TGTTACCAGTGGCTGCTGCCAGTGGCGATAAGTCGTGTCTTACCGGGTTGGACTCAAGACGATAGTTACC
GGATAAGGCGCAGCGGTCGGGCTGAACGGGGGGTTCGTGCACACAGCCCAGCTTGGAGCGAACGACCTAC
ACCGAACTGAGATACCTACAGCGTGAGCTATGAGAAAGCGCCACGCTTCCCGAAGGGAGAAAGGCGGACA
GGTATCCGGTAAGCGGCAGGGTCGGAACAGGAGAGCGCACGAGGGAGCTTCCAGGGGGAAACGCCTGGTA
TCTTTATAGTCCTGTCGGGTTTCGCCACCTCTGACTTGAGCGTCGATTTTTGTGATGCTCGTCAGGGGGG
CGGAGCCTATGGAAAAACGCCAGCAACGCGGCCTTTTTACGGTTCCTGGCCTTTTGCTGGCCTTTTGCTC
ACATGTTCTTTCCTGCGTTATCCCCTGATTCTGTGGATAACCGTATTACCGCCTTTGAGTGAGCTGATAC
CGCTCGCCGCAGCCGAACGACCGAGCGCAGCGAGTCAGTGAGCGAGGAAGCGGAA
